>Addgene plasmid #245228 | pEF myc-SHP2(R138Q) | addgene full sequence | sequence record 488343 | Addgene NGS Result
GACGGATCGGGAGATCTCCCGATCCCCTATGGTGCACTCTCAGTACAATCTGCTCTGATGCCGCATAGTT
AAGCCAGTATCTGCTCCCTGCTTGTGTGTTGGAGGTCGCTGAGTAGTGCGCGAGCAAAATTTAAGCTACA
ACAAGGCAAGGCTTGACCGACAATTGCATGAAGAATCTGCTTAGGGTTAGGCGTTTTGCGCTGCTTCGCG
ATGTACGGGCCAGATATACGCGTTGACATTGATTATTGACTAGGCTTTTGCAAAAAGCTTTGCAAAGATG
GATAAAGTTTTAAACAGAGAGGAATCTTTGCAGCTAATGGACCTTCTAGGTCTTGAAAGGAGTGGGAATT
GGCTCCGGTGCCCGTCAGTGGGCAGAGCGCACATCGCCCACAGTCCCCGAGAAGTTGGGGGGAGGGGTCG
GCAATTGAACCGGTGCCTAGAGAAGGTGGCGCGGGGTAAACTGGGAAAGTGATGTCGTGTACTGGCTCCG
CCTTTTTCCCGAGGGTGGGGGAGAACCGTATATAAGTGCAGTAGTCGCCGTGAACGTTCTTTTTCGCAAC
GGGTTTGCCGCCAGAACACAGGTAAGTGCCGTGTGTGGTTCCCGCGGGCCTGGCCTCTTTACGGGTTATG
GCCCTTGCGTGCCTTGAATTACTTCCACCTGGCTGCAGTACGTGATTCTTGATCCCGAGCTTCGGGTTGG
AAGTGGGTGGGAGAGTTCGAGGCCTTGCGCTTAAGGAGCCCCTTCGCCTCGTGCTTGAGTTGAGGCCTGG
CCTGGGCGCTGGGGCCGCCGCGTGCGAATCTGGTGGCACCTTCGCGCCTGTCTCGCTGCTTTCGATAAGT
CTCTAGCCATTTAAAATTTTTGATGACCTGCTGCGACGCTTTTTTTCTGGCAAGATAGTCTTGTAAATGC
GGGCCAAGATCTGCACACTGGTATTTCGGTTTTTGGGGCCGCGGGCGGCGACGGGGCCCGTGCGTCCCAG
CGCACATGTTCGGCGAGGCGGGGCCTGCGAGCGCGGCCACCGAGAATCGGACGGGGGTAGTCTCAAGCTG
GCCGGCCTGCTCTGGTGCCTGGCCTCGCGCCGCCGTGTATCGCCCCGCCCTGGGCGGCAAGGCTGGCCCG
GTCGGCACCAGTTGCGTGAGCGGAAAGATGGCCGCTTCCCGGCCCTGCTGCAGGGAGCTCAAAATGGAGG
ACGCGGCGCTCGGGAGAGCGGGCGGGTGAGTCACCCACACAAAGGAAAAGGGCCTTTCCGTCCTCAGCCG
TCGCTTCATGTGACTCCACGGAGTACCGGGCGCCGTCCAGGCACCTCGATTAGTTCTCGAGCTTTTGGAG
TACGTCGTCTTTAGGTTGGGGGGAGGGGTTTTATGCGATGGAGTTTCCCCACACTGAGTGGGTGGAGACT
GAAGTTAGGCCAGCTTGGCACTTGATGTAATTCTCCTTGGAATTTGCCCTTTTTGAGTTTGGATCTTGGT
TCATTCTCAAGCCTCAGACAGTGGTTCAAAGTTTTTTTCTTCCATTTCAGGTGTCGTGAGGAATTAGCTT
GGTACTAATACGACTCACTATAGGGAGACCCAAGCTGGCTAGGTAAGCTTGGTACCGAGCTCGGATCCAC
TAGTCCAGTGTGGTGGAATTCTGCAGATATCCAGCACAGTGGCGGCCGCTCGAGTCTAGAAGGCCCTTCA
CCATGGAACAAAAACTCATCTCAGAAGAGGATCTGGGAGGGCAGTCTGGGCAGATGACATCGCGGAGATG
GTTTCACCCAAATATCACTGGTGTGGAGGCAGAAAACCTACTGTTGACAAGAGGAGTTGATGGCAGTTTT
TTGGCAAGGCCTAGTAAAAGTAACCCTGGAGACTTCACACTTTCCGTTAGAAGAAATGGAGCTGTCACCC
ACATCAAGATTCAGAACACTGGTGATTACTATGACCTGTATGGAGGGGAGAAATTTGCCACTTTGGCTGA
GTTGGTCCAGTATTACATGGAACATCACGGGCAATTAAAAGAGAAGAATGGAGATGTCATTGAGCTTAAA
TATCCTCTGAACTGTGCAGATCCTACCTCTGAAAGGTGGTTTCATGGACATCTCTCTGGGAAAGAAGCAG
AGAAATTATTAACTGAAAAAGGAAAACATGGTAGTTTTCTTGTACAAGAGAGCCAGAGCCACCCTGGAGA
TTTTGTTCTTTCTGTGCGCACTGGTGATGACAAAGGGGAGAGCAATGACGGCAAGTCTAAAGTGACCCAT
GTTATGATTCGCTGTCAGGAACTGAAATACGACGTTGGTGGAGGAGAACGGTTTGATTCTTTGACAGATC
TTGTGGAACATTATAAGAAGAATCCTATGGTGGAAACATTGGGTACAGTACTACAACTCAAGCAGCCCCT
TAACACGACTCGTATAAATGCTGCTGAAATAGAAAGCAGAGTTCGAGAACTAAGCAAATTAGCTGAGACC
ACAGATAAAGTCAAACAAGGCTTTTGGGAAGAATTTGAGACACTACAACAACAGGAGTGCAAACTTCTCT
ACAGCCGAAAAGAGGGTCAAAGGCAAGAAAACAAAAACAAAAATAGATATAAAAACATCCTGCCCTTTGA
TCATACCAGGGTTGTCCTACACGATGGTGATCCCAATGAGCCTGTTTCAGATTACATCAATGCAAATATC
ATCATGCCTGAATTTGAAACCAAGTGCAACAATTCAAAGCCCAAAAAGAGTTACATTGCCACACAAGGCT
GCCTGCAAAACACGGTGAATGACTTTTGGCGGATGGTGTTCCAAGAAAACTCCCGAGTGATTGTCATGAC
AACGAAAGAAGTGGAGAGAGGAAAGAGTAAATGTGTCAAATACTGGCCTGATGAGTATGCTCTAAAAGAA
TATGGCGTCATGCGTGTTAGGAACGTCAAAGAAAGCGCCGCTCATGACTATACGCTAAGAGAACTTAAAC
TTTCAAAGGTTGGACAAGGGAATACGGAGAGAACGGTCTGGCAATACCACTTTCGGACCTGGCCGGACCA
CGGCGTGCCCAGCGACCCTGGGGGCGTGCTGGACTTCCTGGAGGAGGTGCACCATAAGCAGGAGAGCATC
ATGGATGCAGGGCCGGTCGTGGTGCACTGCAGTGCTGGAATTGGCCGGACAGGGACGTTCATTGTGATTG
ATATTCTTATTGACATCATCAGAGAGAAAGGTGTTGACTGCGATATTGACGTTCCCAAAACCATCCAGAT
GGTGCGGTCTCAGAGGTCAGGGATGGTCCAGACAGAAGCACAGTACCGATTTATCTATATGGCGGTCCAG
CATTATATTGAAACACTACAGCGCAGGATTGAAGAAGAGCAGAAAAGCAAGAGGAAAGGGCACGAATATA
CAAATATTAAGTATTCTCTAGCGGACCAGACGAGTGGAGATCAGAGCCCTCTCCCGCCTTGTACTCCAAC
GCCACCCTGTGCAGAAATGAGAGAAGACAGTGCTAGAGTCTATGAAAACGTGGGCCTGATGCAACAGCAG
AAAAGTTTCAGATAGGTTTAAACCCGCTGATCAGCCTCGACTGTGCCTTCTAGTTGCCAGCCATCTGTTG
TTTGCCCCTCCCCCGTGCCTTCCTTGACCCTGGAAGGTGCCACTCCCACTGTCCTTTCCTAATAAAATGA
GGAAATTGCATCGCATTGTCTGAGTAGGTGTCATTCTATTCTGGGGGGTGGGGTGGGGCAGGACAGCAAG
GGGGAGGATTGGGAAGACAATAGCAGGCATGCTGGGGATGCGGTGGGCTCTATGGCTTCTGAGGCGGAAA
GAACCAGCTGGGGCTCTAGGGGGTATCCCC
[124 nt withheld, positions 3811-3934]
C
[91 nt withheld, positions 3936-4026]
A
[49 nt withheld, positions 4028-4076]
CCTTTGACGTTGGAGTCCACGTTCTTT
[37 nt withheld, positions 4104-4140]
ACCCTATCTCGGTCTATTCTTTTGATTTATAAGGGATTTTGCCGATTTCGGCCTATTGGTTAAAAAATGA
GCTGATTTAACAAAAATTTAACGCGAATTAATTCTGTGGAATGTGTGTCAGTTAGGGTGTGGAAAGTCCC
CAGGCTCCCCAGCAGGCAGAAGTATGCAAAGCATGCATCTCAATTAGTCAGCAACCAGGTGTGGAAAGTC
CCCAGGCTCCCCAGCAGGCAGAAGTATGCAAAGCATGCATCTCAATTAGTCAGCAACCATAGTCCCGCCC
CTAACTCCGCCCATCCCGCCCCTAACTCCGCCCAGTTCCGCCCATTCTCCGCCCCATGGCTGACTAATTT
TTTTTATTTATGCAGAGGCCGAGGCCGCCTCTGCCTCTGAGCTATTCCAGAAGTAGTGAGGAGGCTTTTT
TGGAGGCCTAGGCTTTTGCAAAAAGCTCCCGGGAGCTTGTATATCCATTTTCGGATCTGATCAGCACGTG
TTGACAATTAATCATCGGCATAGTATATCGGCATAGTATAATACGACAAGGTGAGGAACTAAACCATGGC
CAAGCCTTTGTCTCAAGAAGAATCCACCCTCATTGAAAGAGCAACGGCTACAATCAACAGCATCCCCATC
TCTGAAGACTACAGCGTCGCCAGCGCAGCTCTCTCTAGCGACGGCCGCATCTTCACTGGTGTCAATGTAT
ATCATTTTACTGGGGGACCTTGTGCAGAACTCGTGGTGCTGGGCACTGCTGCTGCTGCGGCAGCTGGCAA
CCTGACTTGTATCGTCGCGATCGGAAATGAGAACAGGGGCATCTTGAGCCCCTGCGGACGGTGCCGACAG
GTGCTTCTCGATCTGCATCCTGGGATCAAAGCCATAGTGAAGGACAGTGATGGACAGCCGACGGCAGTTG
GGATTCGTGAATTGCTGCCCTCTGGTTATGTGTGGGAGGGCTAAGCACTTCGTGGCCGAGGAGCAGGACT
GACACGTGCTACGAGATTTCGATTCCACCGCCGCCTTCTATGAAAGGTTGGGCTTCGGAATCGTTTTCCG
GGACGCCGGCTGGATGATCCTCCAGCGCGGGGATCTCATGCTGGAGTTCTTCGCCCACCCCAACTTGTTT
ATTGCAGCTTATAATGGTTACAAATAAAGCAATAGCATCACAAATTTCACAAATAAAGCATTTTTTTCAC
TGCATTCTAGTTGTGGTTTGTCCAAACTCATCAATGTATCTTATCATGTCTGTATACCGTCGACCTCTAG
CTAGAGCTTGGCGTAATCATGGTCATAGCTGTTTCCTGTGTGAAATTGTTATCCGCTCACAATTCCACAC
AACATACGAGCCGGAAGCATAAAGTGTAAAGCCTGGGGTGCCTAATGAGTGAGCTAACTCACATTAATTG
CGTTGCGCTCACTGCCCGCTTTCCAGTCGGGAAACCTGTCGTGCCAGCTGCATTAATGAATCGGCCAACG
CGCGGGGAGAGGCGGTTTGCGTATTGGGCGCTCTTCCGCTTCCTCGCTCACTGACTCGCTGCGCTCGGTC
GTTCGGCTGCGGCGAGCGGTATCAGCTCACTCAAAGGCGGTAATACGGTTATCCACAGAATCAGGGGATA
ACGCAGGAAAGAACATGTGAGCAAAAGGCCAGGAACCGTAAAAAGGCCGCGTTGCTGGCGTTTTTCCATA
GGCTCCGCCCCCCTGACGAGCATCACAAAAATCGACGCTCAAGTCAGAGGTGGCGAAACCCGACAGGACT
ATAAAGATACCAGGCGTTTCCCCCTGGAAGCTCCCTCGTGCGCTCTCCTGTTCCGACCCTGCCGCTTACC
GGATACCTGTCCGCCTTTCTCCCTTCGGGAAGCGTGGCGCTTTCTCATAGCTCACGCTGTAGGTATCTCA
GTTCGGTGTAGGTCGTTCGCTCCAAGCTGGGCTGTGTGCACGAACCCCCCGTTCAGCCCGACCGCTGCGC
CTTATCCGGTAACTATCGTCTTGAGTCCAACCCGGTAAGACACGACTTATCGCCACTGGCAGCAGCCACT
GGTAACAGGATTAGCAGAGCGAGGTATGTAGGCGGTGCTACAGAGTTCTTGAAGTGGTGGCCTAACTACG
GCTACACTAGAAGAACAGTATTTGGTATCTGCGCTCTGCTGAAGCCAGTTACCTTCGGAAAAAGAGTTGG
TAGCTCTTGATCCGGCAAACAAACCACCGCTGGTAGCGGTGGTTTTTTTGTTTGCAAGCAGCAGATTACG
CGCAGAAAAAAAGGATCTCAAGAAGATCCTTTGATCTTTTCTACGGGGTCTGACGCTCAGTGGAACGAAA
ACTCACGTTAAGGGATTTTGGTCATGAGATTATCAAAAAGGATCTTCACCTAGATCCTTTTAAATTAAAA
ATGAAGTTTTAAATCAATCTAAAGTATATATGAGTAAACTTGGTCTGACAGTTACCAATGCTTAATCAGT
GAGGCACCTATCTCAGCGATCTGTCTATTTCGTTCATCCATAGTTGCCTGACTCCCCGTCGTGTAGATAA
CTACGATACGGGAGGGCTTACCATCTGGCCCCAGTGCTGCAATGATACCGCGAGACCCACGCTCACCGGC
TCCAGATTTATCAGCAATAAACCAGCCAGCCGGAAGGGCCGAGCGCAGAAGTGGTCCTGCAACTTTATCC
GCCTCCATCCAGTCTATTAATTGTTGCCGGGAAGCTAGAGTAAGTAGTTCGCCAGTTAATAGTTTGCGCA
ACGTTGTTGCCATTGCTACAGGCATCGTGGTGTCACGCTCGTCGTTTGGTATGGCTTCATTCAGCTCCGG
TTCCCAACGATCAAGGCGAGTTACATGATCCCCCATGTTGTGCAAAAAAGCGGTTAGCTCCTTCGGTCCT
CCGATCGTTGTCAGAAGTAAGTTGGCCGCAGTGTTATCACTCATGGTTATGGCAGCACTGCATAATTCTC
TTACTGTCATGCCATCCGTAAGATGCTTTTCTGTGACTGGTGAGTACTCAACCAAGTCATTCTGAGAATA
GTGTATGCGGCGACCGAGTTGCTCTTGCCCGGCGTCAATACGGGATAATACCGCGCCACATAGCAGAACT
TTAAAAGTGCTCATCATTGGAAAACGTTCTTCGGGGCGAAAACTCTCAAGGATCTTACCGCTGTTGAGAT
CCAGTTCGATGTAACCCACTCGTGCACCCAACTGATCTTCAGCATCTTTTACTTTCACCAGCGTTTCTGG
GTGAGCAAAAACAGGAAGGCAAAATGCCGCAAAAAAGGGAATAAGGGCGACACGGAAATGTTGAATACTC
ATACTCTTCCTTTTTCAATATTATTGAAGCATTTATCAGGGTTATTGTCTCATGAGCGGATACATATTTG
AATGTATTTAGAAAAATAAACAAATAGGGGTTCCGCGCACATTTCCCCGAAAAGTGCCACCTGACGTC
Features (pLannotate 1.2.2; 22 found; start..end, strand, type, name):
     28..80      -  misc_feature   bom (fragment): basis of mobility region from pBR322
    235..253     +  enhancer       CMV enhancer (fragment): human cytomegalovirus immediate early enhancer
    278..344     +  CDS            small t antigen (fragment): SV40 (simian virus 40) small t antigen
    351..1529    +  promoter       EF-1α promoter: strong constitutive promoter for human elongation factor EF-1α
   1546..1564    +  promoter       T7 promoter: promoter for bacteriophage T7 RNA polymerase
   1734..3512    +  CDS            PTPN11: PTN11_HUMAN - Also known as PTP2C, SHPTP2. Experimental evidence at protein level: Swiss-Prot protein existence level 1. Acts downstream of various receptor and cytoplasmic protein tyrosine kinases to participate in the signal transduction from the cell surface to the nucleus (PubMed:10655584, PubMed:18559669, PubMed:18829466, PubMed:26742426, PubMed:28074573). Positively regulates MAPK signal transduction pathway (PubMed:28074573). Dephosphorylates GAB1, ARHGAP35 and EGFR (PubMed:28074573). Dephosphorylates ROCK2 at 'Tyr-722' resulting in stimulation of its RhoA binding activity (PubMed:18559
   3541..3765    +  polyA_signal   bGH poly(A) signal: bovine growth hormone polyadenylation signal
   3769..3790    +  promoter       SV40 promoter (fragment): SV40 enhancer and early promoter
   3811..4239    +  rep_origin     f1 ori (sequence partly withheld): f1 bacteriophage origin of replication; arrow indicates direction of (+) strand synthesis
   4253..4582    +  promoter       SV40 promoter: SV40 enhancer and early promoter
   4630..4677    +  promoter       EM7 promoter: synthetic bacterial promoter&nbsp
   4696..5094    +  CDS            BSD: blasticidin S deaminase; Aspergillus terreus BSD; confers resistance to blasticidin
   5095..5122    +  CDS            BleoR (fragment): antibiotic-binding protein; Sh ble from Streptoalloteichus hindustanus; confers resistance to bleomycin, phleomycin, and Zeocin™
   5132..5257    +  CDS            ble (fragment): BLE_KLEPN - Experimental evidence at protein level: Swiss-Prot protein existence level 1. Binding protein with a strong affinity to the bleomycin family of antibiotics. Binds to CL990; an antimitotic-antibiotic compound. From Klebsiella pneumoniae.
   5252..5373    +  polyA_signal   SV40 poly(A) signal: SV40 polyadenylation signal
   5446..5462    -  protein_bind   lac operator: The lac repressor binds to the lac operator to inhibit transcription in E. coli. This inhibition can be relieved by adding lactose or isopropyl-β-D-thiogalactopyranoside (IPTG). lac repressor encoded by lacI
   5470..5500    -  promoter       lac promoter: promoter for the E. coli lac operon
   5515..5536    -  protein_bind   CAP binding site: CAP binding activates transcription in the presence of cAMP. E. coli catabolite activator protein
   5549..5641    -  CDS            lacI (fragment): lac repressor; lacI; The lac repressor binds to the lac operator to inhibit transcription in E. coli. This inhibition can be relieved by adding lactose or isopropyl-β-D-thiogalactopyranoside (IPTG).
   5813..6401    -  rep_origin     ori: high-copy-number ColE1/pMB1/pBR322/pUC origin of replication
   6572..7432    -  CDS            AmpR: β-lactamase; bla; confers resistance to ampicillin, carbenicillin, and related antibiotics
   7433..7537    -  promoter       AmpR promoter: bla
