[The description below was written by a language model from this plasmid's Addgene catalogue record and pLannotate feature annotations shown in this document.]
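Description:
pEF myc-SHP2(R138Q) is a mammalian expression plasmid built on a pEF backbone, carrying full-length human SHP2 (the non-receptor protein tyrosine phosphatase encoded by PTPN11) with an R138Q substitution and an N-terminal myc epitope tag. The sequenced plasmid is about 7.6 kb. In bacteria it is maintained at high copy through a ColE1/pUC-type origin and selected with ampicillin via the β-lactamase gene and its native promoter. An f1 origin is also present, along with small lac-region and other vector remnants that have no evident role in expression.

Expression of the insert is driven by the strong constitutive human EF-1α promoter. A T7 promoter lies between it and the coding region, and the transcript is terminated by the bovine growth hormone polyadenylation signal. The feature table annotates the PTPN11 open reading frame but does not separately call the myc tag, which according to the catalogue entry sits at the N terminus, presumably in the unannotated stretch just upstream of the gene. A second cassette places the blasticidin S deaminase gene under tandem SV40 early and bacterial EM7 promoters, followed by an SV40 polyadenylation signal. This should allow blasticidin selection of transfected mammalian cells, although the catalogue fields do not list a mammalian selection marker. Short bleomycin-resistance fragments after this gene appear to be non-functional leftovers.

The construct is intended for expressing myc-tagged SHP2 in mammalian cells, where the tag allows detection or immunoprecipitation. It comes from work using proximity-labeling proteomics to compare the interactomes and localization of pathogenic SHP2 variants. The record does not state the specific functional effect of R138Q.
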