Addgene plasmid #245228: pEF myc-SHP2(R138Q)
Purpose: Mammalian expression of myc-tagged full-length SHP2
Depositing lab: Neel Shah. Depositing organization: Columbia University. Publication: Proximity-labeling proteomics reveals remodeled interactomes and altered localization of pathogenic SHP2 variants. van Vlimmeren AE, Tang LC, Jiang Z, Iyer A, Voleti R, Krismer K, Gaublomme JT, Jovanovic M, Shah NH. bioRxiv [Preprint]. 2025 Mar 21:2025.02.26.640373. doi: 10.1101/2025.02.26.640373. PubMed 40661614.
Backbone
  Vector backbone: pEF
  Vector type: Mammalian Expression
Growth in bacteria
  Bacterial resistance: Ampicillin, 100 μg/mL
  Growth temperature: 37°C
  Growth strain: DH5alpha
  Copy number: High Copy
Gene/Insert
  Gene/Insert name: SHP2 full-length
  Species: H. sapiens (human)
  Mutation: R138Q
  Tag / fusion protein: myc (N terminal on insert)
  Cloning method: Gibson Cloning
Terms and licenses: Academic/Nonprofit Terms; Industry Terms: Not Available to Industry
How to cite: pEF myc-SHP2(R138Q) was a gift from Neel Shah (Addgene plasmid # 245228 ; http://n2t.net/addgene:245228 ; RRID:Addgene_245228)
